Addgene plasmid #168291: PB-3XpolyA-3XPC-miniCMV-mCherry-WPRE-insulator
Purpose: optimized miniCMV (OminiCMV)
Depositing lab: Hui Yang. Depositing organization: Center for Excellence in Brain Science and Intelligence Technology, Chinese Academy of Sciences. Publication: Endogenous promoter-driven sgRNA for monitoring the expression of low-abundance transcripts and lncRNAs. Gao N, Hu J, He B, Ji Z, Hu X, Huang J, Wei Y, Peng J, Wei Y, Zhou Y, Shen X, Li H, Feng X, Xiao Q, Shi L, Sun Y, Zhou C, Zhou H, Yang H. Nat Cell Biol. 2021 Jan;23(1):99-108. doi: 10.1038/s41556-020-00610-9. Epub 2021 Jan 4. PubMed 33398178.
Backbone
  Vector backbone: PB
  Vector type: Mammalian Expression
  Selectable markers: Neomycin (select with G418)
Growth in bacteria
  Bacterial resistance: Ampicillin, 100 μg/mL
  Growth temperature: 37°C
  Growth strain: DH5alpha
  Copy number: High Copy
Gene/Insert
  Gene/Insert name: mCherry
  Promoter: miniCMV
  Cloning method: Gibson Cloning
  Sequencing primers: 5′ n/a
Terms and licenses: Academic/Nonprofit Terms; Industry Terms: Not Available to Industry
How to cite: PB-3XpolyA-3XPC-miniCMV-mCherry-WPRE-insulator was a gift from Hui Yang (Addgene plasmid # 168291 ; http://n2t.net/addgene:168291 ; RRID:Addgene_168291)
