[The description below was written by a language model from this plasmid's Addgene catalogue record and pLannotate feature annotations shown in this document.]
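Description:
PB-3XpolyA-3XPC-miniCMV-mCherry-WPRE-insulator is a 7,171-nt mammalian expression plasmid on a backbone recorded as "PB", which presumably denotes a piggyBac transposon vector, although the feature table does not annotate any transposon terminal repeats. It is propagated in E. coli at high copy through a ColE1/pUC-type origin with ampicillin selection (AmpR). It also carries an f1 origin and remnants of a lacZα/lac promoter cloning region with a T7 promoter. A neo (nptII) coding sequence corresponds to the listed G418 selection for mammalian cells. The table shows no dedicated eukaryotic promoter for it, only an adjacent Tn5-derived fragment.

The payload is a reporter cassette, annotated on the minus strand, in which a minimal CMV promoter drives mCherry, followed by a WPRE to enhance transcript stability and expression and a bGH polyadenylation signal. Three SV40 poly(A) signals lie directly upstream of the promoter across the plasmid's numbering origin, matching the "3XpolyA" in the name. Such a block is generally used to terminate read-through transcription from flanking sequences and so lower background from a weak promoter. Between these signals and the minimal promoter is an unannotated stretch that likely holds the "3XPC" element, apparently three copies of a target or binding site, though the record does not define it. The insulator named in the title is also not annotated, though an unannotated gap downstream of the bGH signal could accommodate it.

The stated purpose is an optimized miniCMV ("OminiCMV") reporter. The associated work concerns endogenous promoter-driven sgRNAs for monitoring low-abundance transcripts and lncRNAs. The construct therefore appears to be a low-leak, inducible mCherry readout, but the record does not spell out the activation mechanism.
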