Features (pLannotate 1.2.2; 19 found; start..end, strand, type, name):
      8..129     -  polyA_signal   SV40 poly(A) signal: SV40 polyadenylation signal
    141..262     -  polyA_signal   SV40 poly(A) signal: SV40 polyadenylation signal
    644..660     -  protein_bind   lac operator: The lac repressor binds to the lac operator to inhibit transcription in E. coli. This inhibition can be relieved by adding lactose or isopropyl-β-D-thiogalactopyranoside (IPTG). lac repressor encoded by lacI
    668..698     -  promoter       lac promoter: promoter for the E. coli lac operon
    713..734     -  protein_bind   CAP binding site: CAP binding activates transcription in the presence of cAMP. E. coli catabolite activator protein
    747..839     -  CDS            lacI (fragment): lac repressor; lacI; The lac repressor binds to the lac operator to inhibit transcription in E. coli. This inhibition can be relieved by adding lactose or isopropyl-β-D-thiogalactopyranoside (IPTG).
   1022..1610    -  rep_origin     ori: high-copy-number ColE1/pMB1/pBR322/pUC origin of replication
   1781..2641    -  CDS            AmpR: β-lactamase; bla; confers resistance to ampicillin, carbenicillin, and related antibiotics
   2642..2658    -  promoter       AmpR promoter (fragment): bla
   2662..3453    -  CDS            neo: KKA2_KLEPN - Also known as kan, nptII. Experimental evidence at protein level: Swiss-Prot protein existence level 1. Resistance to kanamycin, neomycin, paromomycin, ribostamycin, butirosin and gentamicin B. From Klebsiella pneumoniae.
   3485..3784    -  CDS            tnpA (fragment): TN5P_ECOLX - Also known as tnp. Experimental evidence at protein level: Swiss-Prot protein existence level 1. Mediates transposition of transposon Tn5 by a 'cut and paste' mechanism. First, the monomeric transposase binds the 19 bp inverted DNA repeats flanking the transposon. Then, dimerization of the DNA- bound transposase creates a synaptic DNA complex. After nicking of the first DNA strand, excision of the transposon proceeds through a series of intermediates. The transposase then mediates the insertion of the transposon at a new site by strand transfer. The activity of the wild- type tran
   3797..4225    -  rep_origin     f1 ori (sequence partly withheld): f1 bacteriophage origin of replication; arrow indicates direction of (+) strand synthesis
   4229..4386    -  CDS            lacZα (fragment): LacZα fragment of β-galactosidase; lacZ fragment
   4389..4407    +  promoter       T7 promoter: promoter for bacteriophage T7 RNA polymerase
   5202..5426    -  polyA_signal   bGH poly(A) signal: bovine growth hormone polyadenylation signal
   5468..6056    -  misc_feature   WPRE: woodchuck hepatitis virus posttranscriptional regulatory element
   6065..6772    -  CDS            mCherry: mCherry is a basic (constitutively fluorescent) red fluorescent protein published in 2004, derived from Discosoma sp.. It is reported to be a very rapidly-maturing monomer with low acid sensitivity.
   6813..6851    -  promoter       minimal CMV promoter: human cytomegalovirus (CMV) immediate early promoter
   7033..7167    -  polyA_signal   SV40 poly(A) signal: SV40 polyadenylation signal
>Addgene plasmid #168291 | PB-3XpolyA-3XPC-miniCMV-mCherry-WPRE-insulator | addgene full sequence | sequence record 331476 | Addgene NGS Result
GACATGATAAGATACATTGATGAGTTTGGACAAACCACAACTAGAATGCAGTGAAAAAAATGCTTTATTT
GTGAAATTTGTGATGCTATTGCTTTATTTGTAACCATTATAAGCTGCAATAAACAAGTTTCCAGACATGA
TAAGATACATTGATGAGTTTGGACAAACCACAACTAGAATGCAGTGAAAAAAATGCTTTATTTGTGAAAT
TTGTGATGCTATTGCTTTATTTGTAACCATTATAAGCTGCAATAAACAAGTTCCGCACCGGCGTTAATTA
ATGATATCTATAACAAGAAAATATATATATAATAAGTTATCACGTAAGTAGAACATGAAATAACAATATA
ATTATCGTATGAGTTAAATCTTAAAAGTCACGTAAAAGATAATCATGCGTCATTTTGACTCACGCGGTCG
TTATAGTTCAAAATCAGTGACACTTACCGCATTGACAAGCACGCCTCACGGGAGCTCCAAGCGGCGACTG
AGATGTCCTAAATGCACAGCGACGGATTCGCGCTATTTAGAAAGAGAGAGCAATATTTCAAGAATGCATG
CGTCAATTTTACGCAGACTATCTTTCTAGGGTTAAGGTACCAAGCTTGGCGTAATCATGGTCATAGCTGT
TTCCTGTGTGAAATTGTTATCCGCTCACAATTCCACACAACATACGAGCCGGAAGCATAAAGTGTAAAGC
CTGGGGTGCCTAATGAGTGAGCTAACTCACATTAATTGCGTTGCGCTCACTGCCCGCTTTCCAGTCGGGA
AACCTGTCGTGCCAGCTGCATTAATGAATCGGCCAACGCGCGGGGAGAGGCGGTTTGCGTATTGGGCGCT
CTTCCGCTTCCTCGCTCACTGACTCGCTGCGCTCGGTCGTTCGGCTGCGGCGAGCGGTATCAGCTCACTC
AAAGGCGGTAATACGGTTATCCACAGAATCAGGGGATAACGCAGGAAAGAACATGTGAGCAAAAGGCCAG
CAAAAGGCCAGGAACCGTAAAAAGGCCGCGTTGCTGGCGTTTTTCCATAGGCTCCGCCCCCCTGACGAGC
ATCACAAAAATCGACGCTCAAGTCAGAGGTGGCGAAACCCGACAGGACTATAAAGATACCAGGCGTTTCC
CCCTGGAAGCTCCCTCGTGCGCTCTCCTGTTCCGACCCTGCCGCTTACCGGATACCTGTCCGCCTTTCTC
CCTTCGGGAAGCGTGGCGCTTTCTCATAGCTCACGCTGTAGGTATCTCAGTTCGGTGTAGGTCGTTCGCT
CCAAGCTGGGCTGTGTGCACGAACCCCCCGTTCAGCCCGACCGCTGCGCCTTATCCGGTAACTATCGTCT
TGAGTCCAACCCGGTAAGACACGACTTATCGCCACTGGCAGCAGCCACTGGTAACAGGATTAGCAGAGCG
AGGTATGTAGGCGGTGCTACAGAGTTCTTGAAGTGGTGGCCTAACTACGGCTACACTAGAAGAACAGTAT
TTGGTATCTGCGCTCTGCTGAAGCCAGTTACCTTCGGAAAAAGAGTTGGTAGCTCTTGATCCGGCAAACA
AACCACCGCTGGTAGCGGTGGTTTTTTTGTTTGCAAGCAGCAGATTACGCGCAGAAAAAAAGGATCTCAA
GAAGATCCTTTGATCTTTTCTACGGGGTCTGACGCTCAGTGGAACGAAAACTCACGTTAAGGGATTTTGG
TCATGAGATTATCAAAAAGGATCTTCACCTAGATCCTTTTAAATTAAAAATGAAGTTTTAAATCAATCTA
AAGTATATATGAGTAAACTTGGTCTGACAGTTACCAATGCTTAATCAGTGAGGCACCTATCTCAGCGATC
TGTCTATTTCGTTCATCCATAGTTGCCTGACTCCCCGTCGTGTAGATAACTACGATACGGGAGGGCTTAC
CATCTGGCCCCAGTGCTGCAATGATACCGCGAGACCCACGCTCACCGGCTCCAGATTTATCAGCAATAAA
CCAGCCAGCCGGAAGGGCCGAGCGCAGAAGTGGTCCTGCAACTTTATCCGCCTCCATCCAGTCTATTAAT
TGTTGCCGGGAAGCTAGAGTAAGTAGTTCGCCAGTTAATAGTTTGCGCAACGTTGTTGCCATTGCTACAG
GCATCGTGGTGTCACGCTCGTCGTTTGGTATGGCTTCATTCAGCTCCGGTTCCCAACGATCAAGGCGAGT
TACATGATCCCCCATGTTGTGCAAAAAAGCGGTTAGCTCCTTCGGTCCTCCGATCGTTGTCAGAAGTAAG
TTGGCCGCAGTGTTATCACTCATGGTTATGGCAGCACTGCATAATTCTCTTACTGTCATGCCATCCGTAA
GATGCTTTTCTGTGACTGGTGAGTACTCAACCAAGTCATTCTGAGAATAGTGTATGCGGCGACCGAGTTG
CTCTTGCCCGGCGTCAATACGGGATAATACCGCGCCACATAGCAGAACTTTAAAAGTGCTCATCATTGGA
AAACGTTCTTCGGGGCGAAAACTCTCAAGGATCTTACCGCTGTTGAGATCCAGTTCGATGTAACCCACTC
GTGCACCCAACTGATCTTCAGCATCTTTTACTTTCACCAGCGTTTCTGGGTGAGCAAAAACAGGAAGGCA
AAATGCCGCAAAAAAGGGAATAAGGGCGACACGGAAATGTTGAATACTCATACTCTTCCTTTTTCAATTC
AGAAGAACTCGTCAAGAAGGCGATAGAAGGCGATGCGCTGCGAATCGGGAGCGGCGATACCGTAAAGCAC
GAGGAAGCGGTCAGCCCATTCGCCGCCAAGCTCTTCAGCAATATCACGGGTAGCCAACGCTATGTCCTGA
TAGCGGTCCGCCACACCCAGCCGGCCACAGTCGATGAATCCAGAAAAGCGGCCATTTTCCACCATGATAT
TCGGCAAGCAGGCATCGCCATGGGTCACGACGAGATCCTCGCCGTCGGGCATGCGCGCCTTGAGCCTGGC
GAACAGTTCGGCTGGCGCGAGCCCCTGATGCTCTTCGTCCAGATCATCCTGATCGACAAGACCGGCTTCC
ATCCGAGTACGTGCTCGCTCGATGCGATGTTTCGCTTGGTGGTCGAATGGGCAGGTAGCCGGATCAAGCG
TATGCAGCCGCCGCATTGCATCAGCCATGATGGATACTTTCTCGGCAGGAGCAAGGTGGGATGACAGGAG
ATCCTGCCCCGGCACTTCGCCCAATAGCAGCCAGTCCCTTCCCGCTTCAGTGACAACGTCGAGCACAGCT
GCGCAAGGAACGCCCGTCGTGGCCAGCCACGATAGCCGCGCTGCCTCGTCCTGCAGTTCATTCAGGGCAC
CGGACAGGTCGGTCTTGACAAAAAGAACCGGGCGCCCCTGCGCTGACAGCCGGAACACGGCGGCATCAGA
GCAGCCGATTGTCTGTTGTGCCCAGTCATAGCCGAATAGCCTCTCCACCCAAGCGGCCGGAGAACCTGCG
TGCAATCCATCTTGTTCAATCATGCGAAACGATCCTCATCCTGTCTCTTGATCAGATCTTGATCCCCTGC
GCCATCAGATCCTTGGCGGCAAGAAAGCCATCCAGTTTACTTTGCAGGGCTTCCCAACCTTACCAGAGGG
CGCCCCAGCTGGCAATTCCGGTTCGCTTGCTGTCCATAAAACCGCCCAGTCTAGCTATCGCCATGTAAGC
CCACTGCAAGCTACCTGCTTTCTCTTTGCGCTTGCGTTTTCCCTTGTCCAGATAGCCCAGTAGCTGACAT
TCATCCGGGGTCAGCACCGTTTCTGCGGACTGGCTTTCTACGTGTTCCGCTTCCTTTAGCAGCCCTTGCG
CCCTGAATTTTGTTAAAATTCGCGTTAAATTTTTGTTAAATCAGCTCATTTTTTAACCAATAGGCCGAAA
TCGGCAAAATCCCTTATAAATCAAAAGAATAGACCGAGATAGGGT
[37 nt withheld, positions 3896-3932]
AAAGAACGTGGACTCCAACGTCAAAGG
[49 nt withheld, positions 3960-4008]
T
[91 nt withheld, positions 4010-4100]
G
[124 nt withheld, positions 4102-4225]
CCATTCGCCATTCAGGCTGCGCAACTGTTGGGAAGGGCGATCGGTGCGGGCCTCTTCGCTATTACGCCAG
CTGGCGAAAGGGGGATGTGCTGCAAGGCGATTAAGTTGGGTAACGCCAGGGTTTTCCCAGTCACGACGTT
GTAAAACGACGGCCAGTGAATTGTAATACGACTCACTATAGGGCGAATTGGGCCCTCTAGATGCATGCTC
GAGCGGCCGCCAGTGTGATGGATATCTGCAGAATTCGCCCTTATTGGCCGGCCTTAACCCTAGAAAGATA
ATCATATTGTGACGTACGTTAAAGATAATCATGCGTAAAATTGACGCATGTGTTTTATCGGTCTGTATAT
CGAGGTTTATTTATTAATTTGAATAGATATTAAGTTTTATTATATTTACACTTACATACTAATAATAAAT
TCAACAAACAATTTATTTATGTTTATTTATTTATTAAAAAAAAACAAAAACTCAAAATTTCTTCTATAAA
GTAACAAAACTTTTAGGCGCGTTTTCCCCGTATCCCCCCAGGTGTCTGCAGGCTCAAAGAGCAGCGAGAA
GCGTTCAGAGGAAAGCGATCCCGTGCCACCTTCCCCGTGCCCGGGCTGTCCCCGCACGCTGCCGGCTCGG
GGATGCGGGGGGAGCGCCGGACCGGAGCGGAGCCCCGGGCGGCTCGCTGCTGCCCCCTAGCGGGGGAGGG
ACGTAATTACATCCCTGGGGGCTTTGGGGGGGGGCTGTCCCTCTTTTCCCCGTATCCCCCCAGGTGTCTG
CAGGCTCAAAGAGCAGCGAGAAGCGTTCAGAGGAAAGCGATCCCGTGCCACCTTCCCCGTGCCCGGGCTG
TCCCCGCACGCTGCCGGCTCGGGGATGCGGGGGGAGCGCCGGACCGGAGCGGAGCCCCGGGCGGCTCGCT
GCTGCCCCCTAGCGGGGGAGGGACGTAATTACATCCCTGGGGGCTTTGGGGGGGGGCTGTCCCTCGCCAT
AGAGCCCACCGCATCCCCAGCATGCCTGCTATTGTCTTCCCAATCCTCCCCCTTGCTGTCCTGCCCCACC
CCACCCCCCAGAATAGAATGACACCTACTCAGACAATGCGATGCAATTTCCTCATTTTATTAGGAAAGGA
CAGTGGGAGTGGCACCTTCCAGGGTCAAGGAAGGCACGGGGGAGGGGCAAACAACAGATGGCTGGCAACT
AGAAGGCACAGTCGAGGCTGATCAGCGGGTTTAAACGGGCCCCTAACCGGTGGCGGGGAGGCGGCCCAAA
GGGAGATCCGACTCGTCTGAGGGCGAAGGCGGAGACGCGGAAGAGGCCGCAGAGCCGGCAGCAGGCCGCG
GGAAGGAAGGTCCGCTGGATTGAGGGCCGAAGGGACGTAGCAGAAGGACGTCCCGCGCAGAATCCAGGTG
GCAACACAGGCGAGCAGCCAAGGAAAGGACGATGATTTCCCCGACAACACCACGGAATTGTCAGTGCCCA
ACAGCCGAGCCCCTGTCCAGCAGCGGGCAAGGCAGGCGGCGATGAGTTCCGCCGTGGCAATAGGGAGGGG
GAAAGCGAAAGTCCCGGAAAGGAGCTGACAGGTGGTGGCAATGCCCCAACCAGTGGGGGTTGCGTCAGCA
AACACAGTGCACACCACGCCACGTTGCCTGACAACGGGCCACAACTCCTCATAAAGAGACAGCAACCAGG
ATTTATACAAGGAGGAGAAAATGAAAGCCATACGGGAAGCAATAGCATGATACAAAGGCATTAAAGCAGC
GTATCCACATAGCGTAAAAGGAGCAACATAGTTAAGAATACCAGTCAATCTTTCACAAATTTTGTAATCC
AGAGGTTGATTCCGGTTTACTTGTACAGCTCGTCCATGCCGCCGGTGGAGTGGCGGCCCTCGGCGCGTTC
GTACTGTTCCACGATGGTGTAGTCCTCGTTGTGGGAGGTGATGTCCAACTTGATGTTGACGTTGTAGGCG
CCGGGCAGCTGCACGGGCTTCTTGGCCTTGTAGGTGGTCTTGACCTCAGCGTCGTAGTGGCCGCCGTCCT
TCAGCTTCAGCCTCTGCTTGATCTCGCCCTTCAGGGCGCCGTCCTCGGGGTACATCCGCTCGGAGGAGGC
CTCCCAGCCCATGGTCTTCTTCTGCATTACGGGGCCGTCGGAGGGGAAGTTGGTGCCGCGCAGCTTCACC
TTGTAGATGAACTCGCCGTCCTGCAGGGAGGAGTCCTGGGTCACGGTCACCACGCCGCCGTCCTCGAAGT
TCATCACGCGCTCCCACTTGAAGCCCTCGGGGAAGGACAGCTTCAAGTAGTCGGGGATGTCGGCGGGGTG
CTTCACGTAGGCCTTGGAGCCGTACATGAACTGAGGGGACAGGATGTCCCAGGCGAAGGGCAGGGGGCCA
CCCTTGGTCACCTTCAGCTTGGCGGTCTGGGTGCCCTCGTAGGGGCGGCCCTCGCCCTCGCCCTCGATCT
CGAACTCGTGGCCGTTCACGGAGCCCTCCATGTGCACCTTGAAGCGCATGAACTCCTTGATGATGGCCAT
GTTATCCTCCTCGCCCTTGCTCACCATGGTGGCACGCGTTCCAGGCGATCTGACGGTTCACTAAACGAGC
TCTGCTTATATAGGCCTCCCACCGTACACGCCTACCGCTAGCTACGTCCCCACTGTGGGGTGGAGGGGAC
GTAAACCCTGCACGCTCAGTTCTCGTTGGATACGTCCCCACTGTGGGGTGGAGGGGACGTAAACTCTTCT
ACGATATAGTCCATTTGTTACGTCCCCACTGTGGGGTGGAGGGGACGTAAACGGATCCCGATTAATAGTC
GTCCTCCGATCCAGACATGATAAGATACATTGATGAGTTTGGACAAACCACAACTAGAATGCAGTGAAAA
AAATGCTTTATTTGTGAAATTTGTGATGCTATTGCTTTATTTGTAACCATTATAAGCTGCAATAAACAAG
TTTCAG
